>Addgene plasmid #25644 | pCDF1-PTPRD-P459L | addgene partial sequence | sequence record 31623 | 25644 with hPTPD-Fwd1 (CTACAAGCATCACACTGACGTG)
GCATAAACCTAAAAACTCTGAGGAACTTTACAAAGAAATTGATGGGGTGGCGACCACACGCTACAGTGTC
GCTGGACTAAGTCCCTACTCGGATTATGAATTCAGGGTTGTTGCTGTCAATAACATTGGGCGGGGGCCTC
CCAGCGAACCTGTGCTAACACAAACCTCAGAGCAAGCACCATCCAGTGCCCCGAGGGATGTCCAGGCACG
AATGTTGAGTTCGACCACCATTTTGGTACAGTGGAAGGAACCTGAAGAGCCAAATGGACAGATCCAAGGA
TATAGAGTTTATTATACAATGGATCTCACTCAACATGTCAACAACTGGATGAAACACAATGTAGCTGACA
GCCAAATCACTACTATTGGCAACTTAGTGCCCCAGAAAACATATTCTGTCAAAGTCCTGGCTTTTACCTC
AATTGGAGATGGTCCCCTTTCAAGTGACATACAAGTCATCACTCAGACAGGAGTACCAGGGCAGCCACTA
AACTTCAAAGCAGAACCTGAGTCTGAAACAAGTATTTTGCTCTCTTGGACACCTCCACGTTCAGATACCA
TTGCCAACTATGAACTGGTCTACAAAGATGGGGAGCATGGAGAGGAGCAACGAATTACCATTGAGCCAGG
GACATCATATAGGCTGCAAGGACTGAAACCAAACAGCNTATACTATTTCCGTCTGGCTGCACGCTCCCCT
CAAGGCCTGGGTGCTTCTACTGCAGAAAATATCAGCTAGAACCATGCAGTCAATGTTTGCAAAAAATNTT
TCATGTCAAAGCAGTAATGNAAGACTTCCGTGTTNGCTGTCTTGGGGAGATTCCAGAGAATTATAACTCC
GCCATGCCTTTTCAAAATTCTTTATGANGATGGGAA
