[The description below was written by a language model from this plasmid's Addgene catalogue record.]
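Description:
pCDF1-PTPRD-P459L is a lentiviral mammalian expression plasmid built on the commercial pCDF1-MCS2-EF1-Puro backbone (about 6.6 kb without insert). It is maintained in bacteria as a high-copy plasmid under ampicillin selection, and the record lists a recombination-deficient strain of the kind commonly used to keep the repeated sequences of lentiviral vectors stable. In mammalian cells, transduced or transfected populations can be selected with puromycin. The backbone name indicates that the puromycin resistance gene is driven by an EF1 promoter located downstream of the multiple cloning site. The promoter driving the insert itself is not stated in the record, and no feature table is provided, so the viral elements (LTRs, packaging signal and so on) can only be assumed from the vector type.

The payload is a roughly 5.1 kb human cDNA encoding protein tyrosine phosphatase receptor-type delta (PTPRD), a receptor-type tyrosine phosphatase. It was inserted by restriction cloning into an NsiI site that is retained on both flanks, so insert orientation is something users may wish to confirm. The coding sequence carries a tumor-derived missense change introduced by site-directed mutagenesis: a C-to-T substitution at nucleotide 1518, producing P459L, numbered according to a specified Ensembl transcript. No epitope tags or reporters are recorded.

The construct comes from work on mutational inactivation of PTPRD in glioblastoma multiforme and malignant melanoma. It is suited to stable lentiviral expression of this mutant allele in human cells, typically to compare its functional behaviour with that of the wild-type phosphatase.
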