Addgene plasmid #25644: pCDF1-PTPRD-P459L
Depositing lab: Todd Waldman. Depositing organization: Georgetown University. Publication: Mutational inactivation of PTPRD in glioblastoma multiforme and malignant melanoma. Solomon DA, Kim JS, Cronin JC, Sibenaller Z, Ryken T, Rosenberg SA, Ressom H, Jean W, Bigner D, Yan H, Samuels Y, Waldman T. Cancer Res. 2008 Dec 15. 68(24):10300-6. 10.1158/0008-5472.CAN-08-3272 PubMed 19074898.
Backbone
  Vector backbone: pCDF1-MCS2-EF1-Puro
  Backbone manufacturer: System Biosciences
  Backbone size w/o insert (bp): 6606
  Vector type: Mammalian Expression, Lentiviral
  Selectable markers: Puromycin
Growth in bacteria
  Bacterial resistance: Ampicillin, 100 μg/mL
  Growth temperature: 37°C
  Growth strain: Stbl3
  Copy number: High Copy
Gene/Insert
  Gene/Insert name: Protein tyrosine phosphatase receptor-type delta (alt names: PTPRD; PTP delta)
  Species: H. sapiens (human)
  Insert size (bp): 5140
  Mutation: tumor-derived mutation created by site-directed mutagenesis: nucleotide C1518T, amino acid P459L (annotated according to Ensembl transcript ENST00000381196)
  GenBank ID: BC106714 NP_569075
  Entrez Gene: PTPRD (a.k.a. HPTP, HPTPD, HPTPDELTA, PTPD, R-PTP-delta, RPTPDELTA)
  Cloning method: Restriction Enzyme; 5′ cloning site NsiI (not destroyed); 3′ cloning site NsiI (not destroyed)
  Sequencing primers: 5′ atccacgctgttttgacctc; 3′ ccaacttctcggggactgt
Terms and licenses: Academic/Nonprofit Terms; Industry Terms: Not Available to Industry
How to cite: pCDF1-PTPRD-P459L was a gift from Todd Waldman (Addgene plasmid # 25644 ; http://n2t.net/addgene:25644 ; RRID:Addgene_25644)
